Addgene plasmid #41158: pRcCMV myc-Plk1 T210D (Nigg LA183)
Depositing lab: Erich Nigg. Depositing organization: University of Basel. Publication: Polo-like kinase-1 is a target of the DNA damage checkpoint. Smits VA, Klompmaker R, Arnaud L, Rijksen G, Nigg EA, Medema RH. Nat Cell Biol. 2000 Sep;2(9):672-6. 10.1038/35023629 PubMed 10980711.
Backbone
  Vector backbone: pRc/CMV
  Backbone manufacturer: Invitrogen
  Backbone size w/o insert (bp): 5527
  Total vector size (bp): 7746
  Vector type: Mammalian Expression
  Selectable markers: Neomycin (select with G418)
Growth in bacteria
  Bacterial resistance: Ampicillin, 100 μg/mL
  Growth temperature: 37°C
  Growth strain: DH5alpha
  Copy number: Unknown
Gene/Insert
  Gene/Insert name: Plk1 (alt names: STPK13; polo-like kinase 1; serine/threonine-protein kinase 13)
  Species: H. sapiens (human)
  Insert size (bp): 2219
  Mutation: T210D
  GenBank ID: NM_005030.3 X73458.1
  Entrez Gene: PLK1 (a.k.a. PLK, STPK13)
  Promoter: CMV
  Tag / fusion protein: Myc (N terminal on insert)
  Cloning method: Restriction Enzyme; 5′ cloning site HindIII (not destroyed); 3′ cloning site XbaI (unknown if destroyed)
  Sequencing primers: 5′ CMV-F; 3′ BGH-rev
Terms and licenses: Academic/Nonprofit Terms; Industry Terms: Not Available to Industry
How to cite: pRcCMV myc-Plk1 T210D (Nigg LA183) was a gift from Erich Nigg (Addgene plasmid # 41158 ; http://n2t.net/addgene:41158 ; RRID:Addgene_41158)
