[The description below was written by a language model from this plasmid's Addgene catalogue record.]
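Description:
pRcCMV myc-Plk1 T210D is a mammalian expression plasmid built on the commercial pRc/CMV backbone. It carries human polo-like kinase 1 (PLK1, also known as STPK13), a serine/threonine kinase involved in mitotic progression. The roughly 2.2 kb insert sits between the HindIII and XbaI sites of the 5.5 kb backbone, giving a total size of about 7.7 kb. Transcription is driven by the strong constitutive CMV promoter. The listed reverse sequencing primer suggests a bovine growth hormone polyadenylation region downstream of the insert, although no feature table is provided to confirm this. The plasmid is propagated in E. coli under ampicillin selection. A neomycin resistance marker allows G418 selection of stably transfected mammalian cells. The record gives the copy number as unknown and does not describe the replication origins.

The encoded protein has an N-terminal Myc epitope tag, which allows it to be detected or immunoprecipitated with anti-Myc antibodies and distinguished from endogenous Plk1. The defining feature is the T210D substitution, which replaces threonine 210 with aspartate. This residue lies in the kinase activation loop, and an acidic substitution there is generally used as a phosphomimetic to produce a constitutively activated form of Plk1 that no longer depends on upstream phosphorylation. The associated publication identifies Plk1 as a target of the DNA damage checkpoint. The construct is therefore suited to transient or stable expression studies asking whether an activated Plk1 mutant can escape checkpoint-imposed inhibition, and more generally to studying Plk1 function in cell cycle control.
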