>Addgene plasmid #41158 | pRcCMV myc-Plk1 T210D (Nigg LA183) | addgene partial sequence | sequence record 55535 | CMV-F 5'-CGCAAATGGGCGGTAGGCGTG-3'
ACTAGAGAACCCACTGCTTACTGGCTTATCGAAATTAATACGACTCACTATAGGGAGACCCAAGCTTGCT
TACATTTGCTTCTGACACAACTGTGTTCACTAGCAACCTCAAACAGACACCATGGAGCAGAAGCTGATCT
CCGAGGAGGACCTGAACATGAATTCCTGCAGCCCGGGATCCATGAGTGCTGCAGTGACTGCAGGGAAGCT
GGCACGGGCACCGGCCGACCCTGGGAAAGCCGGGGTCCCCGGAGTTGCAGCTCCCGGAGCTCCGGCGGCG
GCTCCACCGGCGAAAGAGATCCCGGAGGTCCTAGTGGACCCACGCAGCCGGCGGCGCTATGTGCGGGGCC
GCTTTTTGGGCAAGGGCGGCTTTGCCAAGTGCTTCGAGATCTCGGACGCGGACACCAAGGAGGTGTTCGC
GGGCAAGATTGTGCCTAAGTCTCTGCTGCTCAAGCCGCACCAGAGGGAGAAGATGTCCATGGAAATATCC
ATTCACCGCAGCCTCGCCCACCAGCACGTCGTAGGATTCCACGGCTTTTTCGAGGACAACGACTTCGTGT
TCGTGGTGTTGGAGCTCTGCCGCCGGAGGTCTCTCCTGGAGCTGCACAAGAGGAGGAAAGCCCTGACTGA
GCCTGAGGCCCGATACTACCTACGGCAAATTGTGCTTGGCTGCCAGTACCTGCACCGAAACCGAGTTATT
CATCGAGACCTCAAGCTGGGCAACCTTTTCCTGAATGAAGATCTGGAGGTGAAAATAGGGGATTTTGGAC
TGGCAACCAAAGTCGAATATGACGGGGAGAGGAAGAAGGACCTGTGTGGGACTCCTAATTACATAGCTCC
CGAGGTGCTGAGCA
